Addgene plasmid #76147: OSR1 gRNA (BRDN0001146927)
Purpose: 3rd generation lentiviral gRNA plasmid targeting human OSR1
Depositing lab: John Doench & David Root. Depositing organization: Broad Institute. Publication: Optimized sgRNA design to maximize activity and minimize off-target effects of CRISPR-Cas9. Doench JG, Fusi N, Sullender M, Hegde M, Vaimberg EW, Donovan KF, Smith I, Tothova Z, Wilen C, Orchard R, Virgin HW, Listgarten J, Root DE. Nat Biotechnol. 2016 Jan 18. doi: 10.1038/nbt.3437. PubMed 26780180.
Backbone
  Vector backbone: lentiGuide-Puro
  Backbone manufacturer: Zhang Lab (Addgene plasmid # 52963)
  Vector type: Mammalian Expression, Lentiviral, CRISPR
  Selectable markers: Puromycin
Growth in bacteria
  Bacterial resistance: Ampicillin, 100 μg/mL
  Growth temperature: 37°C
  Growth strain: DH5alpha
  Copy number: High Copy
Gene/Insert
  Gene/Insert name: OSR1 (alt names: OSR1; NM_145260.2)
  gRNA/shRNA sequence: ACTTTGGAGAAAGAAGAGCG
  Species: H. sapiens (human)
  Entrez Gene: OSR1 (a.k.a. ODD); OXSR1 (a.k.a. OSR1)
  Promoter: hU6
  Cloning method: Unknown
  Sequencing primers: 5′ U6-F; 3′ pS2-R
Terms and licenses: Academic/Nonprofit Terms; Industry Terms: Not Available to Industry
Depositor comments: The gRNA was designed to target the following Genbank reference sequence(s): NM_145260.2. Note that this plasmid does NOT contain Cas9. It should be used in conjunction with lentiCas9-Blast (Addgene #52962) or otherwise with cell lines already expressing Cas9. Browse the full kinome gRNA library at http://www.addgene.org/pooled-library/broadgpp-human-kinome/ or visit http://www.broadinstitute.org/rnai/public/ for detailed protocols and information.
How to cite: OSR1 gRNA (BRDN0001146927) was a gift from John Doench & David Root (Addgene plasmid # 76147 ; http://n2t.net/addgene:76147 ; RRID:Addgene_76147)
