[The description below was written by a language model from this plasmid's Addgene catalogue record and pLannotate feature annotations shown in this document.]
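Description:
OSR1 gRNA (BRDN0001146927) is a third-generation lentiviral single-guide RNA plasmid built on the lentiGuide-Puro backbone and designed to target human OSR1 for CRISPR-Cas9 editing. It is an 8.3 kb construct maintained in E. coli at high copy through a ColE1/pUC-type origin with ampicillin resistance (AmpR). The backbone also carries an f1 origin, an SV40 origin and residual lac and T7/T3 cloning-vector elements. The guide was designed against the reference transcript NM_145260.2. The record links the entry to both OSR1 (ODD) and OXSR1, which shares the alias OSR1, and the depositor associates the plasmid with a human kinome gRNA library, so the intended target should be checked against the reference transcript.

The lentiviral cassette begins with an RSV promoter fused to a truncated HIV-1 5' LTR, which drives Tat-independent production of the genomic RNA. This is followed by the Ψ packaging signal with a gag fragment, the RRE for Rev-dependent nuclear export, and a cPPT/CTS. It ends with a self-inactivating ΔU3 3' LTR and an SV40 polyadenylation signal. Within this unit, a human U6 RNA polymerase III promoter transcribes the 20-nt spacer joined to the Streptococcus pyogenes gRNA scaffold. Separately, an EF-1α core promoter with its intron A expresses puromycin N-acetyltransferase for selecting transduced mammalian cells, and a WPRE enhances transcript expression.

The plasmid does not encode Cas9, so it is meant to be used with a separate Cas9 lentivector such as lentiCas9-Blast or in cells that already express Cas9. Its typical use is to knock out the target gene.
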