Features (pLannotate 1.2.2; 29 found; start..end, strand, type, name):
     14..80      +  CDS            small t antigen (fragment): SV40 (simian virus 40) small t antigen
    106..317     +  promoter       EF-1α core promoter: core promoter for human elongation factor EF-1α
    318..1256    +  intron         EF-1α intron A: intron upstream of the start codon of human EF-1α
   1278..1877    +  CDS            PuroR (fragment): puromycin N-acetyltransferase; pac from Streptomyces; confers resistance to puromycin
   1893..2481    +  misc_feature   WPRE: woodchuck hepatitis virus posttranscriptional regulatory element
   2532..2551    +  misc_feature   cPPT/CTS (fragment): central polypurine tract and central termination sequence of HIV-1
   2553..2786    +  LTR            3' LTR (ΔU3): self-inactivating 3' long terminal repeat (LTR) from HIV-1
   2864..2985    +  polyA_signal   SV40 poly(A) signal: SV40 polyadenylation signal
   3025..3160    +  rep_origin     SV40 ori: SV40 origin of replication
   3181..3199    -  promoter       T7 promoter: promoter for bacteriophage T7 RNA polymerase
   3207..3362    +  CDS            lacZα (fragment): LacZα fragment of β-galactosidase; lacZ fragment
   3367..3795    +  rep_origin     f1 ori (sequence partly withheld): f1 bacteriophage origin of replication; arrow indicates direction of (+) strand synthesis
   3848..3952    +  promoter       AmpR promoter: bla
   3953..4813    +  CDS            AmpR: β-lactamase; bla; confers resistance to ampicillin, carbenicillin, and related antibiotics
   4984..5572    +  rep_origin     ori: high-copy-number ColE1/pMB1/pBR322/pUC origin of replication
   5755..5847    +  CDS            lacI (fragment): lac repressor; lacI; The lac repressor binds to the lac operator to inhibit transcription in E. coli. This inhibition can be relieved by adding lactose or isopropyl-β-D-thiogalactopyranoside (IPTG).
   5860..5881    +  protein_bind   CAP binding site: CAP binding activates transcription in the presence of cAMP. E. coli catabolite activator protein
   5896..5926    +  promoter       lac promoter: promoter for the E. coli lac operon
   5934..5950    +  protein_bind   lac operator: The lac repressor binds to the lac operator to inhibit transcription in E. coli. This inhibition can be relieved by adding lactose or isopropyl-β-D-thiogalactopyranoside (IPTG). lac repressor encoded by lacI
   5995..6013    +  promoter       T3 promoter: promoter for bacteriophage T3 RNA polymerase
   6041..6267    +  promoter       RSV promoter: Rous sarcoma virus enhancer/promoter
   6268..6448    +  LTR            5' LTR (truncated): truncated 5' long terminal repeat (LTR) from HIV-1
   6495..6620    +  misc_feature   HIV-1 Ψ: packaging signal of human immunodeficiency virus type 1
   6604..6967    +  CDS            HIV-1 gag (fragment): gag protein from human immunodeficiency virus 1; gag
   7113..7346    +  misc_feature   RRE: The Rev response element (RRE) of HIV-1 allows for Rev-dependent mRNA export from the nucleus to the cytoplasm.
   7723..7749    +  CDS            Rev (fragment): human immunodeficiency virus 1 (HIV-1) Rev protein; rev; enhances nuclear export of unspliced and incompletely spliced viral mRNAs
   7753..7993    +  promoter       U6 promoter: RNA polymerase III promoter for human U6 snRNA
   8023..8098    +  misc_RNA       gRNA scaffold: guide RNA scaffold for the Streptococcus pyogenes CRISPR/Cas9 system
   8154..8271    +  misc_feature   cPPT/CTS: central polypurine tract and central termination sequence of HIV-1
>Addgene plasmid #76147 | OSR1 gRNA (BRDN0001146927) | addgene full sequence | sequence record 185278 | Addgene Assembled Sequence
CCCGGGTGCAAAGATGGATAAAGTTTTAAACAGAGAGGAATCTTTGCAGCTAATGGACCTTCTAGGTCTT
GAAAGGAGTGGGAATTGGCTCCGGTGCCCGTCAGTGGGCAGAGCGCACATCGCCCACAGTCCCCGAGAAG
TTGGGGGGAGGGGTCGGCAATTGATCCGGTGCCTAGAGAAGGTGGCGCGGGGTAAACTGGGAAAGTGATG
TCGTGTACTGGCTCCGCCTTTTTCCCGAGGGTGGGGGAGAACCGTATATAAGTGCAGTAGTCGCCGTGAA
CGTTCTTTTTCGCAACGGGTTTGCCGCCAGAACACAGGTAAGTGCCGTGTGTGGTTCCCGCGGGCCTGGC
CTCTTTACGGGTTATGGCCCTTGCGTGCCTTGAATTACTTCCACCTGGCTGCAGTACGTGATTCTTGATC
CCGAGCTTCGGGTTGGAAGTGGGTGGGAGAGTTCGAGGCCTTGCGCTTAAGGAGCCCCTTCGCCTCGTGC
TTGAGTTGAGGCCTGGCCTGGGCGCTGGGGCCGCCGCGTGCGAATCTGGTGGCACCTTCGCGCCTGTCTC
GCTGCTTTCGATAAGTCTCTAGCCATTTAAAATTTTTGATGACCTGCTGCGACGCTTTTTTTCTGGCAAG
ATAGTCTTGTAAATGCGGGCCAAGATCTGCACACTGGTATTTCGGTTTTTGGGGCCGCGGGCGGCGACGG
GGCCCGTGCGTCCCAGCGCACATGTTCGGCGAGGCGGGGCCTGCGAGCGCGGCCACCGAGAATCGGACGG
GGGTAGTCTCAAGCTGGCCGGCCTGCTCTGGTGCCTGGCCTCGCGCCGCCGTGTATCGCCCCGCCCTGGG
CGGCAAGGCTGGCCCGGTCGGCACCAGTTGCGTGAGCGGAAAGATGGCCGCTTCCCGGCCCTGCTGCAGG
GAGCTCAAAATGGAGGACGCGGCGCTCGGGAGAGCGGGCGGGTGAGTCACCCACACAAAGGAAAAGGGCC
TTTCCGTCCTCAGCCGTCGCTTCATGTGACTCCACGGAGTACCGGGCGCCGTCCAGGCACCTCGATTAGT
TCTCGAGCTTTTGGAGTACGTCGTCTTTAGGTTGGGGGGAGGGGTTTTATGCGATGGAGTTTCCCCACAC
TGAGTGGGTGGAGACTGAAGTTAGGCCAGCTTGGCACTTGATGTAATTCTCCTTGGAATTTGCCCTTTTT
GAGTTTGGATCTTGGTTCATTCTCAAGCCTCAGACAGTGGTTCAAAGTTTTTTTCTTCCATTTCAGGTGT
CGTGACGTACGGCCACCATGACCGAGTACAAGCCCACGGTGCGCCTCGCCACCCGCGACGACGTCCCCAG
GGCCGTACGCACCCTCGCCGCCGCGTTCGCCGACTACCCCGCCACGCGCCACACCGTCGATCCGGACCGC
CACATCGAGCGGGTCACCGAGCTGCAAGAACTCTTCCTCACGCGCGTCGGGCTCGACATCGGCAAGGTGT
GGGTCGCGGACGACGGCGCCGCCGTGGCGGTCTGGACCACGCCGGAGAGCGTCGAAGCGGGGGCGGTGTT
CGCCGAGATCGGCCCGCGCATGGCCGAGTTGAGCGGTTCCCGGCTGGCCGCGCAGCAACAGATGGAAGGC
CTCCTGGCGCCGCACCGGCCCAAGGAGCCCGCGTGGTTCCTGGCCACCGTCGGAGTCTCGCCCGACCACC
AGGGCAAGGGTCTGGGCAGCGCCGTCGTGCTCCCCGGAGTGGAGGCGGCCGAGCGCGCCGGGGTGCCCGC
CTTCCTGGAGACCTCCGCGCCCCGCAACCTCCCCTTCTACGAGCGGCTCGGCTTCACCGTCACCGCCGAC
GTCGAGGTGCCCGAAGGACCGCGCACCTGGTGCATGACCCGCAAGCCCGGTGCCTGAACGCGTTAAGTCG
ACAATCAACCTCTGGATTACAAAATTTGTGAAAGATTGACTGGTATTCTTAACTATGTTGCTCCTTTTAC
GCTATGTGGATACGCTGCTTTAATGCCTTTGTATCATGCTATTGCTTCCCGTATGGCTTTCATTTTCTCC
TCCTTGTATAAATCCTGGTTGCTGTCTCTTTATGAGGAGTTGTGGCCCGTTGTCAGGCAACGTGGCGTGG
TGTGCACTGTGTTTGCTGACGCAACCCCCACTGGTTGGGGCATTGCCACCACCTGTCAGCTCCTTTCCGG
GACTTTCGCTTTCCCCCTCCCTATTGCCACGGCGGAACTCATCGCCGCCTGCCTTGCCCGCTGCTGGACA
GGGGCTCGGCTGTTGGGCACTGACAATTCCGTGGTGTTGTCGGGGAAATCATCGTCCTTTCCTTGGCTGC
TCGCCTGTGTTGCCACCTGGATTCTGCGCGGGACGTCCTTCTGCTACGTCCCTTCGGCCCTCAATCCAGC
GGACCTTCCTTCCCGCGGCCTGCTGCCGGCTCTGCGGCCTCTTCCGCGTCTTCGCCTTCGCCCTCAGACG
AGTCGGATCTCCCTTTGGGCCGCCTCCCCGCGTCGACTTTAAGACCAATGACTTACAAGGCAGCTGTAGA
TCTTAGCCACTTTTTAAAAGAAAAGGGGGGACTGGAAGGGCTAATTCACTCCCAACGAAGACAAGATCTG
CTTTTTGCTTGTACTGGGTCTCTCTGGTTAGACCAGATCTGAGCCTGGGAGCTCTCTGGCTAACTAGGGA
ACCCACTGCTTAAGCCTCAATAAAGCTTGCCTTGAGTGCTTCAAGTAGTGTGTGCCCGTCTGTTGTGTGA
CTCTGGTAACTAGAGATCCCTCAGACCCTTTTAGTCAGTGTGGAAAATCTCTAGCAGTACGTATAGTAGT
TCATGTCATCTTATTATTCAGTATTTATAACTTGCAAAGAAATGAATATCAGAGAGTGAGAGGAACTTGT
TTATTGCAGCTTATAATGGTTACAAATAAAGCAATAGCATCACAAATTTCACAAATAAAGCATTTTTTTC
ACTGCATTCTAGTTGTGGTTTGTCCAAACTCATCAATGTATCTTATCATGTCTGGCTCTAGCTATCCCGC
CCCTAACTCCGCCCATCCCGCCCCTAACTCCGCCCAGTTCCGCCCATTCTCCGCCCCATGGCTGACTAAT
TTTTTTTATTTATGCAGAGGCCGAGGCCGCCTCGGCCTCTGAGCTATTCCAGAAGTAGTGAGGAGGCTTT
TTTGGAGGCCTAGGGACGTACCCAATTCGCCCTATAGTGAGTCGTATTACGCGCGCTCACTGGCCGTCGT
TTTACAACGTCGTGACTGGGAAAACCCTGGCGTTACCCAACTTAATCGCCTTGCAGCACATCCCCCTTTC
GCCAGCTGGCGTAATAGCGAAGAGGCCCGCACCGATCGCCCTTCCCAACAGTTGCGCAGCCTGAATGGCG
AATGGG
[124 nt withheld, positions 3367-3490]
C
[91 nt withheld, positions 3492-3582]
A
[49 nt withheld, positions 3584-3632]
CCTTTGACGTTGGAGTCCACGTTCTTT
[37 nt withheld, positions 3660-3696]
ACCCTATCTCGGTCTATTCTTTTGATTTATAAGGGATTTTGCCGATTTCGGCCTATTGGTTAAAAAATGA
GCTGATTTAACAAAAATTTAACGCGAATTTTAACAAAATATTAACGCTTACAATTTAGGTGGCACTTTTC
GGGGAAATGTGCGCGGAACCCCTATTTGTTTATTTTTCTAAATACATTCAAATATGTATCCGCTCATGAG
ACAATAACCCTGATAAATGCTTCAATAATATTGAAAAAGGAAGAGTATGAGTATTCAACATTTCCGTGTC
GCCCTTATTCCCTTTTTTGCGGCATTTTGCCTTCCTGTTTTTGCTCACCCAGAAACGCTGGTGAAAGTAA
AAGATGCTGAAGATCAGTTGGGTGCACGAGTGGGTTACATCGAACTGGATCTCAACAGCGGTAAGATCCT
TGAGAGTTTTCGCCCCGAAGAACGTTTTCCAATGATGAGCACTTTTAAAGTTCTGCTATGTGGCGCGGTA
TTATCCCGTATTGACGCCGGGCAAGAGCAACTCGGTCGCCGCATACACTATTCTCAGAATGACTTGGTTG
AGTACTCACCAGTCACAGAAAAGCATCTTACGGATGGCATGACAGTAAGAGAATTATGCAGTGCTGCCAT
AACCATGAGTGATAACACTGCGGCCAACTTACTTCTGACAACGATCGGAGGACCGAAGGAGCTAACCGCT
TTTTTGCACAACATGGGGGATCATGTAACTCGCCTTGATCGTTGGGAACCGGAGCTGAATGAAGCCATAC
CAAACGACGAGCGTGACACCACGATGCCTGTAGCAATGGCAACAACGTTGCGCAAACTATTAACTGGCGA
ACTACTTACTCTAGCTTCCCGGCAACAATTAATAGACTGGATGGAGGCGGATAAAGTTGCAGGACCACTT
CTGCGCTCGGCCCTTCCGGCTGGCTGGTTTATTGCTGATAAATCTGGAGCCGGTGAGCGTGGGTCTCGCG
GTATCATTGCAGCACTGGGGCCAGATGGTAAGCCCTCCCGTATCGTAGTTATCTACACGACGGGGAGTCA
GGCAACTATGGATGAACGAAATAGACAGATCGCTGAGATAGGTGCCTCACTGATTAAGCATTGGTAACTG
TCAGACCAAGTTTACTCATATATACTTTAGATTGATTTAAAACTTCATTTTTAATTTAAAAGGATCTAGG
TGAAGATCCTTTTTGATAATCTCATGACCAAAATCCCTTAACGTGAGTTTTCGTTCCACTGAGCGTCAGA
CCCCGTAGAAAAGATCAAAGGATCTTCTTGAGATCCTTTTTTTCTGCGCGTAATCTGCTGCTTGCAAACA
AAAAAACCACCGCTACCAGCGGTGGTTTGTTTGCCGGATCAAGAGCTACCAACTCTTTTTCCGAAGGTAA
CTGGCTTCAGCAGAGCGCAGATACCAAATACTGTTCTTCTAGTGTAGCCGTAGTTAGGCCACCACTTCAA
GAACTCTGTAGCACCGCCTACATACCTCGCTCTGCTAATCCTGTTACCAGTGGCTGCTGCCAGTGGCGAT
AAGTCGTGTCTTACCGGGTTGGACTCAAGACGATAGTTACCGGATAAGGCGCAGCGGTCGGGCTGAACGG
GGGGTTCGTGCACACAGCCCAGCTTGGAGCGAACGACCTACACCGAACTGAGATACCTACAGCGTGAGCT
ATGAGAAAGCGCCACGCTTCCCGAAGGGAGAAAGGCGGACAGGTATCCGGTAAGCGGCAGGGTCGGAACA
GGAGAGCGCACGAGGGAGCTTCCAGGGGGAAACGCCTGGTATCTTTATAGTCCTGTCGGGTTTCGCCACC
TCTGACTTGAGCGTCGATTTTTGTGATGCTCGTCAGGGGGGCGGAGCCTATGGAAAAACGCCAGCAACGC
GGCCTTTTTACGGTTCCTGGCCTTTTGCTGGCCTTTTGCTCACATGTTCTTTCCTGCGTTATCCCCTGAT
TCTGTGGATAACCGTATTACCGCCTTTGAGTGAGCTGATACCGCTCGCCGCAGCCGAACGACCGAGCGCA
GCGAGTCAGTGAGCGAGGAAGCGGAAGAGCGCCCAATACGCAAACCGCCTCTCCCCGCGCGTTGGCCGAT
TCATTAATGCAGCTGGCACGACAGGTTTCCCGACTGGAAAGCGGGCAGTGAGCGCAACGCAATTAATGTG
AGTTAGCTCACTCATTAGGCACCCCAGGCTTTACACTTTATGCTTCCGGCTCGTATGTTGTGTGGAATTG
TGAGCGGATAACAATTTCACACAGGAAACAGCTATGACCATGATTACGCCAAGCGCGCAATTAACCCTCA
CTAAAGGGAACAAAAGCTGGAGCTGCAAGCTTAATGTAGTCTTATGCAATACTCTTGTAGTCTTGCAACA
TGGTAACGATGAGTTAGCAACATGCCTTACAAGGAGAGAAAAAGCACCGTGCATGCCGATTGGTGGAAGT
AAGGTGGTACGATCGTGCCTTATTAGGAAGGCAACAGACGGGTCTGACATGGATTGGACGAACCACTGAA
TTGCCGCATTGCAGAGATATTGTATTTAAGTGCCTAGCTCGATACATAAACGGGTCTCTCTGGTTAGACC
AGATCTGAGCCTGGGAGCTCTCTGGCTAACTAGGGAACCCACTGCTTAAGCCTCAATAAAGCTTGCCTTG
AGTGCTTCAAGTAGTGTGTGCCCGTCTGTTGTGTGACTCTGGTAACTAGAGATCCCTCAGACCCTTTTAG
TCAGTGTGGAAAATCTCTAGCAGTGGCGCCCGAACAGGGACTTGAAAGCGAAAGGGAAACCAGAGGAGCT
CTCTCGACGCAGGACTCGGCTTGCTGAAGCGCGCACGGCAAGAGGCGAGGGGCGGCGACTGGTGAGTACG
CCAAAAATTTTGACTAGCGGAGGCTAGAAGGAGAGAGATGGGTGCGAGAGCGTCAGTATTAAGCGGGGGA
GAATTAGATCGCGATGGGAAAAAATTCGGTTAAGGCCAGGGGGAAAGAAAAAATATAAATTAAAACATAT
AGTATGGGCAAGCAGGGAGCTAGAACGATTCGCAGTTAATCCTGGCCTGTTAGAAACATCAGAAGGCTGT
AGACAAATACTGGGACAGCTACAACCATCCCTTCAGACAGGATCAGAAGAACTTAGATCATTATATAATA
CAGTAGCAACCCTCTATTGTGTGCATCAAAGGATAGAGATAAAAGACACCAAGGAAGCTTTAGACAAGAT
AGAGGAAGAGCAAAACAAAAGTAAGACCACCGCACAGCAAGCGGCCGCTGATCTTCAGACCTGGAGGAGG
AGATATGAGGGACAATTGGAGAAGTGAATTATATAAATATAAAGTAGTAAAAATTGAACCATTAGGAGTA
GCACCCACCAAGGCAAAGAGAAGAGTGGTGCAGAGAGAAAAAAGAGCAGTGGGAATAGGAGCTTTGTTCC
TTGGGTTCTTGGGAGCAGCAGGAAGCACTATGGGCGCAGCGTCAATGACGCTGACGGTACAGGCCAGACA
ATTATTGTCTGGTATAGTGCAGCAGCAGAACAATTTGCTGAGGGCTATTGAGGCGCAACAGCATCTGTTG
CAACTCACAGTCTGGGGCATCAAGCAGCTCCAGGCAAGAATCCTGGCTGTGGAAAGATACCTAAAGGATC
AACAGCTCCTGGGGATTTGGGGTTGCTCTGGAAAACTCATTTGCACCACTGCTGTGCCTTGGAATGCTAG
TTGGAGTAATAAATCTCTGGAACAGATTTGGAATCACACGACCTGGATGGAGTGGGACAGAGAAATTAAC
AATTACACAAGCTTAATACACTCCTTAATTGAAGAATCGCAAAACCAGCAAGAAAAGAATGAACAAGAAT
TATTGGAATTAGATAAATGGGCAAGTTTGTGGAATTGGTTTAACATAACAAATTGGCTGTGGTATATAAA
ATTATTCATAATGATAGTAGGAGGCTTGGTAGGTTTAAGAATAGTTTTTGCTGTACTTTCTATAGTGAAT
AGAGTTAGGCAGGGATATTCACCATTATCGTTTCAGACCCACCTCCCAACCCCGAGGGGACCCAGAGAGG
GCCTATTTCCCATGATTCCTTCATATTTGCATATACGATACAAGGCTGTTAGAGAGATAATTAGAATTAA
TTTGACTGTAAACACAAAGATATTAGTACAAAATACGTGACGTAGAAAGTAATAATTTCTTGGGTAGTTT
GCAGTTTTAAAATTATGTTTTAAAATGGACTATCATATGCTTACCGTAACTTGAAAGTATTTCGATTTCT
TGGCTTTATATATCTTGTGGAAAGGACGAAACACCGACTTTGGAGAAAGAAGAGCGGTTTTAGAGCTAGA
AATAGCAAGTTAAAATAAGGCTAGTCCGTTATCAACTTGAAAAAGTGGCACCGAGTCGGTGCTTTTTTAA
GCTTGGCGTAACTAGATCTTGAGACAAATGGCAGTATTCATCCACAATTTTAAAAGAAAAGGGGGGATTG
GGGGGTACAGTGCAGGGGAAAGAATAGTAGACATAATAGCAACAGACATACAAACTAAAGAATTACAAAA
ACAAATTACAAAAATTCAAAATTTTCGGGTTTATTACAGGGACAGCAGAGATCCACTTTGGCGCCGGCTC
GAGGGGG
