>Addgene plasmid #76147 | OSR1 gRNA (BRDN0001146927) | depositor partial sequence | sequence record 143607 | Target Sequence
ACTTTGGAGAAAGAAGAGCG
