>Addgene plasmid #76147 | OSR1 gRNA (BRDN0001146927) | addgene partial sequence | sequence record 185277 | hU6-F
TAGAAAGTAATAATTTCTTGGGTAGTTTGCAGTTTTAAAATTATGTTTTAAAATGGACTATCATATGCTT
ACCGTAACTTGAAAGTATTTCGATTTCTTGGCTTTATATATCTTGTGGAAAGGACGAAACACCGACTTTG
GAGAAAGAAGAGCGGTTTTAGAGCTAGAAATAGCAAGTTAAAATAAGGCTAGTCCGTTATCAACTTGAAA
AAGTGGCACCGAGTCGGTGCTTTTTTAAGCTTGGCGTAACTAGATCTTGAGACAAATGGCAGTATTCATC
CACAATTTTAAAAGAAAAGGGGGGATTGGGGGGTACAGTGCAGGGGAAAGAATAGTAGACATAATAGCAA
CAGACATACAAACTAAAGAATTACAAAAACAAATTACAAAAATTCAAAATTTTCGGGTTTATTACAGGGA
CAGCAGAGATCCACTTTGGCGCCGGCTCGAGGGGGCCCGGGTGCAAAGATGGATAAAGTTTTAAACAGAG
AGGAATCTTTGCAGCTAATGGACCTTCTAGGTCTTGAAAGGAGTGGGAATTGGCTCCGGTGCCCGTCAGT
GGGCAGAGCG
